>Addgene plasmid #18771 | MSCV Myc P57S IRES GFP | addgene partial sequence | sequence record 24663 | pLXSN-5
NNNCNNNTTTNNCNNCCCTCACTCCTTCTCTAGGCGCCGGAATTAGATCTTCGGCCAGCGACTAGTAGAA
GCCACCATGGATAGCTATCCTTATGACGTGCCTGACTATGCCAGCCTGATGCTGATGAGCTATCCTTATG
ACGTGCCTGACTATGCCAGCCTGATGCTGATGAGCTATCCTTATGACGTGCCTGACTATGCCAGCCTGAT
GCTGATGTCTAGACCCCTCAACGTTAGCTTCACCAACAGGAACTATGACCTCGACTACGACTCGGTGCAG
CCGTATTTCTACTGCGACGAGGAGGAGAACTTCTACCAGCAGCAGCAGCAGAGCGAGCTGCAGCCCCCGG
CGCCCAGCGAGGATATCTGGAAGAAATTCGAGCTGCTGAGTACTCCGCCCCTGTCCCCTAGCCGCCGCTC
CGGGCTCTGCTCGCCCTCCTACGTTGCGGTCACACCCTTCTCCCTTCGGGGAGACAACGACGGCGGTGGC
GGGAGCTTCTCCACGGCCGACCAGCTGGAGATGGTGACCGAGCTGCTGGGAGGAGACATGGTGAACCAGA
GTTTCATCTGCGACCCGGACGACGAGACCTTCATCAAAAACATCTCTNAGTGNGGNNNNNNNNGANNGNN
NNNNNNCGGCCGCCGCCAAGCTCGTCTCAGAGAAGCTGGCCTCCTACCAGGGCTGCGCGCAAAGACAGCG
GCAGCCCGAAACCCCGCCCGCGGCCACAGCGTCTGCTCCACCTCCAGCTTGTACCTGCAGGATCTGAGCG
CCGCCGNCNNCNNANTGNNTNCNANNNNNNNNNNGGNNNNNNNNNNNCCNNCCCNNNNTNNN
