[The description below was written by a language model from this plasmid's Addgene catalogue record.]
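Description:
MSCV Myc P57S IRES GFP is a retroviral mammalian expression plasmid built on the MSCV-IRES-GFP backbone, a murine stem cell virus-derived vector. It is maintained in E. coli as a high-copy plasmid under ampicillin selection. No feature table accompanies the record, so the bacterial origin and the exact layout of the viral elements are not stated. In vectors of this family, the long terminal repeats flank the payload and the 5′ LTR serves as the promoter. A packaging signal allows the transcript to be encapsidated when the plasmid is introduced into a retroviral packaging cell line, and the resulting virus integrates the cassette stably into dividing target cells.

The insert is human MYC (c-Myc), about 1.46 kb, carrying the P57S point substitution. It was cloned between BglII and EcoRI sites, both of which remain intact. Downstream on the backbone lies an IRES followed by GFP. Although the record lists this under tags, the internal ribosome entry site produces a bicistronic message from which Myc and GFP are translated as separate proteins rather than as a fusion. GFP fluorescence therefore marks transduced cells and permits them to be tracked or sorted without altering the Myc protein. No drug selection marker for mammalian cells is listed.

The associated publication concerns how tumour-derived MYC mutants evade the p53 tumour surveillance network. This suggests the construct is used to express this mutant allele stably in mammalian cells and compare its oncogenic behaviour with that of other MYC forms, with GFP used to follow the infected population.
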