Addgene plasmid #18771: MSCV Myc P57S IRES GFP
Depositing lab: Scott Lowe. Depositing organization: Cold Spring Harbor Laboratory. Publication: Evasion of the p53 tumour surveillance network by tumour-derived MYC mutants. Hemann MT, Bric A, Teruya-Feldstein J, Herbst A, Nilsson JA, Cordon-Cardo C, Cleveland JL, Tansey WP, Lowe SW. Nature. 2005 Aug 11. 436(7052):807-11. 10.1038/nature03845 PubMed 16094360.
Backbone
  Vector backbone: MSCV-IRES-GFP
  Vector type: Mammalian Expression, Retroviral
Growth in bacteria
  Bacterial resistance: Ampicillin, 100 μg/mL
  Growth temperature: 37°C
  Growth strain: DH5alpha
  Copy number: High Copy
Gene/Insert
  Gene/Insert name: myc P57S (alt name: myc)
  Species: H. sapiens (human)
  Insert size (bp): 1461
  Mutation: P57S
  Entrez Gene: MYC (a.k.a. MRTL, MYCC, bHLHe39, c-Myc)
  Tag / fusion protein: IRES GFP (C terminal on backbone)
  Cloning method: Restriction Enzyme; 5′ cloning site BglII (not destroyed); 3′ cloning site EcoRI (not destroyed)
  Sequencing primers: 5′ MSCV
Terms and licenses: Academic/Nonprofit Terms; Industry Terms: Not Available to Industry
How to cite: MSCV Myc P57S IRES GFP was a gift from Scott Lowe (Addgene plasmid # 18771 ; http://n2t.net/addgene:18771 ; RRID:Addgene_18771)
